Addgene plasmid #161671: IDG_PKD1L2_OE_1
Purpose: Overexpresses PKD1L2
Depositing lab: Mike McManus. Depositing organization: University of California, San Francisco (UCSF).
Backbone
  Vector backbone: pLX304
  Vector type: Mammalian Expression
  Selectable markers: Blasticidin
Growth in bacteria
  Bacterial resistance: Ampicillin, 100 μg/mL
  Growth temperature: 30°C
  Growth strain: NEB Stable
  Copy number: Low Copy
Gene/Insert
  Gene/Insert name: PKD1L2
  Species: H. sapiens (human)
  Entrez Gene: PKD1L2 (a.k.a. PC1L2)
  Tag / fusion protein: V5 (C terminal on backbone)
  Cloning method: Gateway Cloning
Terms and licenses: Academic/Nonprofit Terms; Industry Terms: Not Available to Industry
How to cite: IDG_PKD1L2_OE_1 was a gift from Mike McManus (Addgene plasmid # 161671 ; http://n2t.net/addgene:161671 ; RRID:Addgene_161671)
