[The description below was written by a language model from this plasmid's Addgene catalogue record and pLannotate feature annotations shown in this document.]
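Description:
IDG_PKD1L2_OE_1 is a Gateway-derived expression clone in the pLX304 backbone, catalogued as a mammalian expression vector and carrying the full set of elements of a third-generation, self-inactivating HIV-1 lentiviral transfer plasmid. An RSV promoter fused to a truncated 5' LTR drives production of the viral genomic RNA, which contains the Ψ packaging signal with a partial gag region, the Rev response element for Rev-dependent nuclear export, a cPPT/CTS that aids nuclear import, a WPRE to boost transcript stability and expression, and a ΔU3 3' LTR that inactivates the LTR promoter after integration. The bacterial portion provides a ColE1/pUC-type origin, an f1 origin and AmpR for ampicillin selection. The record lists the plasmid as low copy and grown in a recombination-deficient strain, which is usual for repeat-containing lentiviral plasmids. An SV40 poly(A) signal and SV40 origin lie downstream of the 3' LTR.

The payload is human PKD1L2 (also known as PC1L2), a polycystin-1-like protein that the annotation describes as a possible ion-channel regulator or G-protein-coupled receptor. It is expressed from the CMV immediate-early enhancer/promoter and is followed by an attB2 recombination site and a backbone-encoded C-terminal V5 epitope tag for detection. The annotated PKD1L2 coding region is flagged as a fragment and spans only about 0.9 kb, so the insert appears to match only part of the reference protein; the record does not say whether it represents a short isoform or a truncated clone. A separate hPGK promoter drives blasticidin S deaminase, allowing blasticidin selection of transduced or transfected cells. The stated purpose is overexpression of PKD1L2 in mammalian cells.
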