Features (pLannotate 1.2.2; 31 found; start..end, strand, type, name):
      1..304     +  enhancer       CMV enhancer: human cytomegalovirus immediate early enhancer
    305..508     +  promoter       CMV promoter: human cytomegalovirus (CMV) immediate early promoter
    546..1469    +  CDS            PKD1L2 (fragment): PK1L2_HUMAN - Also known as KIAA1879, PC1L2. Experimental evidence at protein level: Swiss-Prot protein existence level 1. May function as an ion-channel regulator. May function as a G-protein-coupled receptor. From Homo sapiens (Human).
   1475..1498    -  protein_bind   attB2: mutant version of attB; recombination site for the Gateway® BP reaction BP Clonase™
   1500..1541    +  CDS            V5 tag: epitope tag from simian virus 5
   1583..2171    +  misc_feature   WPRE: woodchuck hepatitis virus posttranscriptional regulatory element
   2222..2241    +  misc_feature   cPPT/CTS (fragment): central polypurine tract and central termination sequence of HIV-1
   2243..2476    +  LTR            3' LTR (ΔU3): self-inactivating 3' long terminal repeat (LTR) from HIV-1
   2554..2675    +  polyA_signal   SV40 poly(A) signal: SV40 polyadenylation signal
   2715..2850    +  rep_origin     SV40 ori: SV40 origin of replication
   2871..2889    -  promoter       T7 promoter: promoter for bacteriophage T7 RNA polymerase
   2897..3052    +  CDS            lacZα (fragment): LacZα fragment of β-galactosidase; lacZ fragment
   3057..3485    +  rep_origin     f1 ori (sequence partly withheld): f1 bacteriophage origin of replication; arrow indicates direction of (+) strand synthesis
   3538..3642    +  promoter       AmpR promoter: bla
   3643..4503    +  CDS            AmpR: β-lactamase; bla; confers resistance to ampicillin, carbenicillin, and related antibiotics
   4674..5262    +  rep_origin     ori: high-copy-number ColE1/pMB1/pBR322/pUC origin of replication
   5445..5537    +  CDS            lacI (fragment): lac repressor; lacI; The lac repressor binds to the lac operator to inhibit transcription in E. coli. This inhibition can be relieved by adding lactose or isopropyl-β-D-thiogalactopyranoside (IPTG).
   5550..5571    +  protein_bind   CAP binding site: CAP binding activates transcription in the presence of cAMP. E. coli catabolite activator protein
   5586..5616    +  promoter       lac promoter: promoter for the E. coli lac operon
   5624..5640    +  protein_bind   lac operator: The lac repressor binds to the lac operator to inhibit transcription in E. coli. This inhibition can be relieved by adding lactose or isopropyl-β-D-thiogalactopyranoside (IPTG). lac repressor encoded by lacI
   5685..5703    +  promoter       T3 promoter: promoter for bacteriophage T3 RNA polymerase
   5731..5957    +  promoter       RSV promoter: Rous sarcoma virus enhancer/promoter
   5958..6138    +  LTR            5' LTR (truncated): truncated 5' long terminal repeat (LTR) from HIV-1
   6185..6310    +  misc_feature   HIV-1 Ψ: packaging signal of human immunodeficiency virus type 1
   6294..6657    +  CDS            HIV-1 gag (fragment): gag protein from human immunodeficiency virus 1; gag
   6803..7036    +  misc_feature   RRE: The Rev response element (RRE) of HIV-1 allows for Rev-dependent mRNA export from the nucleus to the cytoplasm.
   7413..7439    +  CDS            Rev (fragment): human immunodeficiency virus 1 (HIV-1) Rev protein; rev; enhances nuclear export of unspliced and incompletely spliced viral mRNAs
   7440..7940    +  promoter       hPGK promoter: human phosphoglycerate kinase 1 promoter
   7952..8347    +  CDS            BSD: blasticidin S deaminase; Aspergillus terreus BSD; confers resistance to blasticidin
   8407..8524    +  misc_feature   cPPT/CTS: central polypurine tract and central termination sequence of HIV-1
   8583..8640    +  enhancer       CMV enhancer (fragment): human cytomegalovirus immediate early enhancer
>Addgene plasmid #161671 | IDG_PKD1L2_OE_1 | addgene full sequence | sequence record 319663 | Addgene NGS Result
CGTTACATAACTTACGGTAAATGGCCCGCCTGGCTGACCGCCCAACGACCCCCGCCCATTGACGTCAATA
ATGACGTATGTTCCCATAGTAACGCCAATAGGGACTTTCCATTGACGTCAATGGGTGGAGTATTTACGGT
AAACTGCCCACTTGGCAGTACATCAAGTGTATCATATGCCAAGTACGCCCCCTATTGACGTCAATGACGG
TAAATGGCCCGCCTGGCATTATGCCCAGTACATGACCTTATGGGACTTTCCTACTTGGCAGTACATCTAC
GTATTAGTCATCGCTATTACCATGGTGATGCGGTTTTGGCAGTACATCAATGGGCGTGGATAGCGGTTTG
ACTCACGGGGATTTCCAAGTCTCCACCCCATTGACGTCAATGGGAGTTTGTTTTGGCACCAAAATCAACG
GGACTTTCCAAAATGTCGTAACAACTCCGCCCCATTGACGCAAATGGGCGGTAGGCGTGTACGGTGGGAG
GTCTATATAAGCAGAGCTCTCTGGCTAACTGTCGGGATCAACAAGTTTGTACAAAAAAGTTGGCATGGGG
GAGGACTCTCCAGTGGCTATGTTCAGCTGGTATTTGGACAACACCCCAACAGAGCAGGCTGAGCCCCTCC
CGGATGCCTGCAGACTCAGAGGATTTTGGCCAAGGTCCTTAACCCTCCTCCAGAGCAACACCTCCACGTT
GCTGTTGAACAGCTCGTTTCTGCAGTCCCGGGGAGAGGTCATCCGAATCAGAGCCACAGCACTGACCAGG
CATGCCTATGGGGAGGACACCTATGTGATCAGCACTGTGCCTCCCCGTGAGGTGCCTGCCTGCACTATTG
CCCCAGAGGAGGGCACCGTTCTGACGAGCTTTGCCATCTTCTGCAACGCCTCCACAGCCCTGGGACCCCT
GGAGTTCTGCTTCTGTCTGGAATCAGGTTCCTGCCTACACTGTGGCCCTGAACCTGCCCTCCCATCAGTG
TATCTGCCACTTGGAGAGGAGAACAATGACTTTGTGCTGACAGTAGTTATTTCTGCCACCAATCGTGCAG
GGGACACGCAGCAGACCCAGGCCATGGCTAAGGTGGCACTCGGAGACACATGTGTTGAGGATGTAGCATT
CCAGGCTGCCGTGTCAGAGAAAATCCCCACAGCTCTGCAAGGCGAGGGTGGCCCCGAGCAGCTCCTCCAG
CTGGCCAAGGCTGTGTCCTCCATGCTGAACCAAGAGCATGAAAGCCAGGGCTCAGGACAGTCACTGAGCA
TAGACGTCAGACAGAAGGTCAGAGAGCATGTGCTGGGATCACTGTCTGCAGTCACCACCGGCTTGGAGGA
CGTGCAGAGGGTGCAGGAGCTGGCCGAGGTGCTGAGAGAGGTGACCTGCCGGAGTAAGGAACTCACACCC
TCGGCCCAGGGGTCCTGCATGGGCGATTCATGGGAAGGTGCCCCTCCTGCTGCCCATGTATCTCACGCTA
GGTGCCCAACTTTCTTGTACAAAGTGGTTGGTAAGCCTATCCCTAACCCTCTCCTCGGTCTCGATTCTAC
GTAGTAATGAGCTAGCGCTAACCGGTGGCGCGTTAAGTCGACAATCAACCTCTGGATTACAAAATTTGTG
AAAGATTGACTGGTATTCTTAACTATGTTGCTCCTTTTACGCTATGTGGATACGCTGCTTTAATGCCTTT
GTATCATGCTATTGCTTCCCGTATGGCTTTCATTTTCTCCTCCTTGTATAAATCCTGGTTGCTGTCTCTT
TATGAGGAGTTGTGGCCCGTTGTCAGGCAACGTGGCGTGGTGTGCACTGTGTTTGCTGACGCAACCCCCA
CTGGTTGGGGCATTGCCACCACCTGTCAGCTCCTTTCCGGGACTTTCGCTTTCCCCCTCCCTATTGCCAC
GGCGGAACTCATCGCCGCCTGCCTTGCCCGCTGCTGGACAGGGGCTCGGCTGTTGGGCACTGACAATTCC
GTGGTGTTGTCGGGGAAATCATCGTCCTTTCCTTGGCTGCTCGCCTGTGTTGCCACCTGGATTCTGCGCG
GGACGTCCTTCTGCTACGTCCCTTCGGCCCTCAATCCAGCGGACCTTCCTTCCCGCGGCCTGCTGCCGGC
TCTGCGGCCTCTTCCGCGTCTTCGCCTTCGCCCTCAGACGAGTCGGATCTCCCTTTGGGCCGCCTCCCCG
CGTCGACTTTAAGACCAATGACTTACAAGGCAGCTGTAGATCTTAGCCACTTTTTAAAAGAAAAGGGGGG
ACTGGAAGGGCTAATTCACTCCCAACGAAGACAAGATCTGCTTTTTGCTTGTACTGGGTCTCTCTGGTTA
GACCAGATCTGAGCCTGGGAGCTCTCTGGCTAACTAGGGAACCCACTGCTTAAGCCTCAATAAAGCTTGC
CTTGAGTGCTTCAAGTAGTGTGTGCCCGTCTGTTGTGTGACTCTGGTAACTAGAGATCCCTCAGACCCTT
TTAGTCAGTGTGGAAAATCTCTAGCAGTACGTATAGTAGTTCATGTCATCTTATTATTCAGTATTTATAA
CTTGCAAAGAAATGAATATCAGAGAGTGAGAGGAACTTGTTTATTGCAGCTTATAATGGTTACAAATAAA
GCAATAGCATCACAAATTTCACAAATAAAGCATTTTTTTCACTGCATTCTAGTTGTGGTTTGTCCAAACT
CATCAATGTATCTTATCATGTCTGGCTCTAGCTATCCCGCCCCTAACTCCGCCCATCCCGCCCCTAACTC
CGCCCAGTTCCGCCCATTCTCCGCCCCATGGCTGACTAATTTTTTTTATTTATGCAGAGGCCGAGGCCGC
CTCGGCCTCTGAGCTATTCCAGAAGTAGTGAGGAGGCTTTTTTGGAGGCCTAGGGACGTACCCAATTCGC
CCTATAGTGAGTCGTATTACGCGCGCTCACTGGCCGTCGTTTTACAACGTCGTGACTGGGAAAACCCTGG
CGTTACCCAACTTAATCGCCTTGCAGCACATCCCCCTTTCGCCAGCTGGCGTAATAGCGAAGAGGCCCGC
ACCGATCGCCCTTCCCAACAGTTGCGCAGCCTGAATGGCGAATGGG
[124 nt withheld, positions 3057-3180]
C
[91 nt withheld, positions 3182-3272]
A
[49 nt withheld, positions 3274-3322]
CCTTTGACGTTGGAGTCCACGTTCTTT
[37 nt withheld, positions 3350-3386]
ACCCTATCTCGGTCTATTCTTTTGATTTATAAGGGATTTTGCCGATTTCGGCCTATTGGTTAAAAAATGA
GCTGATTTAACAAAAATTTAACGCGAATTTTAACAAAATATTAACGCTTACAATTTAGGTGGCACTTTTC
GGGGAAATGTGCGCGGAACCCCTATTTGTTTATTTTTCTAAATACATTCAAATATGTATCCGCTCATGAG
ACAATAACCCTGATAAATGCTTCAATAATATTGAAAAAGGAAGAGTATGAGTATTCAACATTTCCGTGTC
GCCCTTATTCCCTTTTTTGCGGCATTTTGCCTTCCTGTTTTTGCTCACCCAGAAACGCTGGTGAAAGTAA
AAGATGCTGAAGATCAGTTGGGTGCACGAGTGGGTTACATCGAACTGGATCTCAACAGCGGTAAGATCCT
TGAGAGTTTTCGCCCCGAAGAACGTTTTCCAATGATGAGCACTTTTAAAGTTCTGCTATGTGGCGCGGTA
TTATCCCGTATTGACGCCGGGCAAGAGCAACTCGGTCGCCGCATACACTATTCTCAGAATGACTTGGTTG
AGTACTCACCAGTCACAGAAAAGCATCTTACGGATGGCATGACAGTAAGAGAATTATGCAGTGCTGCCAT
AACCATGAGTGATAACACTGCGGCCAACTTACTTCTGACAACGATCGGAGGACCGAAGGAGCTAACCGCT
TTTTTGCACAACATGGGGGATCATGTAACTCGCCTTGATCGTTGGGAACCGGAGCTGAATGAAGCCATAC
CAAACGACGAGCGTGACACCACGATGCCTGTAGCAATGGCAACAACGTTGCGCAAACTATTAACTGGCGA
ACTACTTACTCTAGCTTCCCGGCAACAATTAATAGACTGGATGGAGGCGGATAAAGTTGCAGGACCACTT
CTGCGCTCGGCCCTTCCGGCTGGCTGGTTTATTGCTGATAAATCTGGAGCCGGTGAGCGTGGGTCTCGCG
GTATCATTGCAGCACTGGGGCCAGATGGTAAGCCCTCCCGTATCGTAGTTATCTACACGACGGGGAGTCA
GGCAACTATGGATGAACGAAATAGACAGATCGCTGAGATAGGTGCCTCACTGATTAAGCATTGGTAACTG
TCAGACCAAGTTTACTCATATATACTTTAGATTGATTTAAAACTTCATTTTTAATTTAAAAGGATCTAGG
TGAAGATCCTTTTTGATAATCTCATGACCAAAATCCCTTAACGTGAGTTTTCGTTCCACTGAGCGTCAGA
CCCCGTAGAAAAGATCAAAGGATCTTCTTGAGATCCTTTTTTTCTGCGCGTAATCTGCTGCTTGCAAACA
AAAAAACCACCGCTACCAGCGGTGGTTTGTTTGCCGGATCAAGAGCTACCAACTCTTTTTCCGAAGGTAA
CTGGCTTCAGCAGAGCGCAGATACCAAATACTGTTCTTCTAGTGTAGCCGTAGTTAGGCCACCACTTCAA
GAACTCTGTAGCACCGCCTACATACCTCGCTCTGCTAATCCTGTTACCAGTGGCTGCTGCCAGTGGCGAT
AAGTCGTGTCTTACCGGGTTGGACTCAAGACGATAGTTACCGGATAAGGCGCAGCGGTCGGGCTGAACGG
GGGGTTCGTGCACACAGCCCAGCTTGGAGCGAACGACCTACACCGAACTGAGATACCTACAGCGTGAGCT
ATGAGAAAGCGCCACGCTTCCCGAAGGGAGAAAGGCGGACAGGTATCCGGTAAGCGGCAGGGTCGGAACA
GGAGAGCGCACGAGGGAGCTTCCAGGGGGAAACGCCTGGTATCTTTATAGTCCTGTCGGGTTTCGCCACC
TCTGACTTGAGCGTCGATTTTTGTGATGCTCGTCAGGGGGGCGGAGCCTATGGAAAAACGCCAGCAACGC
GGCCTTTTTACGGTTCCTGGCCTTTTGCTGGCCTTTTGCTCACATGTTCTTTCCTGCGTTATCCCCTGAT
TCTGTGGATAACCGTATTACCGCCTTTGAGTGAGCTGATACCGCTCGCCGCAGCCGAACGACCGAGCGCA
GCGAGTCAGTGAGCGAGGAAGCGGAAGAGCGCCCAATACGCAAACCGCCTCTCCCCGCGCGTTGGCCGAT
TCATTAATGCAGCTGGCACGACAGGTTTCCCGACTGGAAAGCGGGCAGTGAGCGCAACGCAATTAATGTG
AGTTAGCTCACTCATTAGGCACCCCAGGCTTTACACTTTATGCTTCCGGCTCGTATGTTGTGTGGAATTG
TGAGCGGATAACAATTTCACACAGGAAACAGCTATGACCATGATTACGCCAAGCGCGCAATTAACCCTCA
CTAAAGGGAACAAAAGCTGGAGCTGCAAGCTTAATGTAGTCTTATGCAATACTCTTGTAGTCTTGCAACA
TGGTAACGATGAGTTAGCAACATGCCTTACAAGGAGAGAAAAAGCACCGTGCATGCCGATTGGTGGAAGT
AAGGTGGTACGATCGTGCCTTATTAGGAAGGCAACAGACGGGTCTGACATGGATTGGACGAACCACTGAA
TTGCCGCATTGCAGAGATATTGTATTTAAGTGCCTAGCTCGATACATAAACGGGTCTCTCTGGTTAGACC
AGATCTGAGCCTGGGAGCTCTCTGGCTAACTAGGGAACCCACTGCTTAAGCCTCAATAAAGCTTGCCTTG
AGTGCTTCAAGTAGTGTGTGCCCGTCTGTTGTGTGACTCTGGTAACTAGAGATCCCTCAGACCCTTTTAG
TCAGTGTGGAAAATCTCTAGCAGTGGCGCCCGAACAGGGACTTGAAAGCGAAAGGGAAACCAGAGGAGCT
CTCTCGACGCAGGACTCGGCTTGCTGAAGCGCGCACGGCAAGAGGCGAGGGGCGGCGACTGGTGAGTACG
CCAAAAATTTTGACTAGCGGAGGCTAGAAGGAGAGAGATGGGTGCGAGAGCGTCAGTATTAAGCGGGGGA
GAATTAGATCGCGATGGGAAAAAATTCGGTTAAGGCCAGGGGGAAAGAAAAAATATAAATTAAAACATAT
AGTATGGGCAAGCAGGGAGCTAGAACGATTCGCAGTTAATCCTGGCCTGTTAGAAACATCAGAAGGCTGT
AGACAAATACTGGGACAGCTACAACCATCCCTTCAGACAGGATCAGAAGAACTTAGATCATTATATAATA
CAGTAGCAACCCTCTATTGTGTGCATCAAAGGATAGAGATAAAAGACACCAAGGAAGCTTTAGACAAGAT
AGAGGAAGAGCAAAACAAAAGTAAGACCACCGCACAGCAAGCGGCCGCTGATCTTCAGACCTGGAGGAGG
AGATATGAGGGACAATTGGAGAAGTGAATTATATAAATATAAAGTAGTAAAAATTGAACCATTAGGAGTA
GCACCCACCAAGGCAAAGAGAAGAGTGGTGCAGAGAGAAAAAAGAGCAGTGGGAATAGGAGCTTTGTTCC
TTGGGTTCTTGGGAGCAGCAGGAAGCACTATGGGCGCAGCGTCAATGACGCTGACGGTACAGGCCAGACA
ATTATTGTCTGGTATAGTGCAGCAGCAGAACAATTTGCTGAGGGCTATTGAGGCGCAACAGCATCTGTTG
CAACTCACAGTCTGGGGCATCAAGCAGCTCCAGGCAAGAATCCTGGCTGTGGAAAGATACCTAAAGGATC
AACAGCTCCTGGGGATTTGGGGTTGCTCTGGAAAACTCATTTGCACCACTGCTGTGCCTTGGAATGCTAG
TTGGAGTAATAAATCTCTGGAACAGATTTGGAATCACACGACCTGGATGGAGTGGGACAGAGAAATTAAC
AATTACACAAGCTTAATACACTCCTTAATTGAAGAATCGCAAAACCAGCAAGAAAAGAATGAACAAGAAT
TATTGGAATTAGATAAATGGGCAAGTTTGTGGAATTGGTTTAACATAACAAATTGGCTGTGGTATATAAA
ATTATTCATAATGATAGTAGGAGGCTTGGTAGGTTTAAGAATAGTTTTTGCTGTACTTTCTATAGTGAAT
AGAGTTAGGCAGGGATATTCACCATTATCGTTTCAGACCCACCTCCCAACCCCGAGGGGACCCTTGCGCC
TTTTCCAAGGCAGCCCTGGGTTTGCGCAGGGACGCGGCTGCTCTGGGCGTGGTTCCGGGAAACGCAGCGG
CGCCGACCCTGGGTCTCGCACATTCTTCACGTCCGTTCGCAGCGTCACCCGGATCTTCGCCGCTACCCTT
GTGGGCCCCCCGGCGACGCTTCCTGCTCCGCCCCTAAGTCGGGAAGGTTCCTTGCGGTTCGCGGCGTGCC
GGACGTGACAAACGGAAGCCGCACGTCTCACTAGTACCCTCGCAGACGGACAGCGCCAGGGAGCAATGGC
AGCGCGCCGACCGCGATGGGCTGTGGCCAATAGCGGCTGCTCAGCAGGGCGCGCCGAGAGCAGCGGCCGG
GAAGGGGCGGTGCGGGAGGCGGGGTGTGGGGCGGTAGTGTGGGCCCTGTTCCTGCCCGCGCGGTGTTCCG
CATTCTGCAAGCCTCCGGAGCGCACGTCGGCAGTCGGCTCCCTCGTTGACCGAATCACCGACCTCTCTCC
CCAGGGGGTACCACCATGGCCAAGCCTTTGTCTCAAGAAGAATCCACCCTCATTGAAAGAGCAACGGCTA
CAATCAACAGCATCCCCATCTCTGAAGACTACAGCGTCGCCAGCGCAGCTCTCTCTAGCGACGGCCGCAT
CTTCACTGGTGTCAATGTATATCATTTTACTGGGGGACCTTGTGCAGAACTCGTGGTGCTGGGCACTGCT
GCTGCTGCGGCAGCTGGCAACCTGACTTGTATCGTCGCGATCGGAAATGAGAACAGGGGCATCTTGAGCC
CCTGCGGACGGTGCCGACAGGTGCTTCTCGATCTGCATCCTGGGATCAAAGCCATAGTGAAGGACAGTGA
TGGACAGCCGACGGCAGTTGGGATTCGTGAATTGCTGCCCTCTGGTTATGTGTGGGAGGGCCTGCAGCTG
CAGTAGTAAGAATTCTAGATCTTGAGACAAATGGCAGTATTCATCCACAATTTTAAAAGAAAAGGGGGGA
TTGGGGGGTACAGTGCAGGGGAAAGAATAGTAGACATAATAGCAACAGACATACAAACTAAAGAATTACA
AAAACAAATTACAAAAATTCAAAATTTTCGGGTTTATTACAGGGACAGCAGAGATCCACTTTGGCGCCGG
CTCGAGGGGGCCCGGGGTTATTAATAGTAATCAATTACGGGGTCATTAGTTCATAGCCCATATATGGAGT
TCCG
