>Addgene plasmid #161671 | IDG_PKD1L2_OE_1 | depositor partial sequence | sequence record 313370 | Partial Sequence
ATGGGGGAGGACTCTCCAGTGGCTATGTTCAGCTGGTATTTGGACAACACCCCAACAGAGCAGGCTGAGC
CCCTCCCGGATGCCTGCAGACTCAGAGGATTTTGGCCAAGGTCCTTAACCCTCCTCCAGAGCAACACCTC
CACGTTGCTGTTGAACAGCTCGTTTCTGCAGTCCCGGGGAGAGGTCATCCGAATCAGAGCCACAGCACTG
ACCAGGCATGCCTATGGGGAGGACACCTATGTGATCAGCACTGTGCCTCCCCGTGAGGTGCCTGCCTGCA
CTATTGCCCCAGAGGAGGGCACCGTTCTGACGAGCTTTGCCATCTTCTGCAACGCCTCCACAGCCCTGGG
ACCCCTGGAGTTCTGCTTCTGTCTGGAATCAGGTTCCTGCCTACACTGTGGCCCTGAACCTGCCCTCCCA
TCAGTGTATCTGCCACTTGGAGAGGAGAACAATGACTTTGTGCTGACAGTAGTTATTTCTGCCACCAATC
GTGCAGGGGACACGCAGCAGACCCAGGCCATGGCTAAGGTGGCACTCGGAGACACATGTGTTGAGGATGT
AGCATTCCAGGCTGCCGTGTCAGAGAAAATCCCCACAGCTCTGCAAGGCGAGGGTGGCCCCGAGCAGCTC
CTCCAGCTGGCCAAGGCTGTGTCCTCCATGCTGAACCAAGAGCATGAAAGCCAGGGCTCAGGACAGTCAC
TGAGCATAGACGTCAGACAGAAGGTCAGAGAGCATGTGCTGGGATCACTGTCTGCAGTCACCACCGGCTT
GGAGGACGTGCAGAGGGTGCAGGAGCTGGCCGAGGTGCTGAGAGAGGTGACCTGCCGGAGTAAGGAACTC
ACACCCTCGGCCCAGGGGTCCTGCATGGGCGATTCATGGGAAGGTGCCCCTCCTGCTGCCCATGTATCTC
ACGCTAGGTGCCCAACTTTCTTGTACAAAGTGGTTGGTAAGCCTATCCCTAACCCTCTCCTCGGTCTCGA
TTCTACGTAG
